Addgene plasmid #239737: pKG2899_pGEEC550_pShip-CMV-tagBFP-bGH
Purpose: Plasmid expressing tagBFP with the CMV promoter
Depositing lab: Kate Galloway. Depositing organization: Massachusetts Institute of Technology. Publication: High-resolution profiling reveals coupled transcriptional and translational regulation of transgenes. Peterman EL, Ploessl DS, Love KS, Sanabria V, Daniels RF, Johnstone CP, Godavarti DR, Kabaria SR, Oakes CG, Pai AA, Galloway KE. Nucleic Acids Research, Volume 53, Issue 11, 24 June 2025, gkaf528 10.1093/nar/gkaf528 PubMed 39651241.
Backbone
  Vector backbone: pShip
  Vector type: Synthetic Biology
Growth in bacteria
  Bacterial resistance: Kanamycin, 50 μg/mL
  Growth temperature: 30°C
  Growth strain: NEB Stable
  Copy number: High Copy
Gene/Insert
  Gene/Insert name: tagBFP
  Species: Entacmaea quadricolor
  Cloning method: Golden Gate
Terms and licenses: Academic/Nonprofit Terms; Industry Terms: Not Available to Industry
Depositor comments: Please visit https://doi.org/10.1101/2024.11.26.625483 for bioRxiv preprint.
How to cite: pKG2899_pGEEC550_pShip-CMV-tagBFP-bGH was a gift from Kate Galloway (Addgene plasmid # 239737 ; http://n2t.net/addgene:239737 ; RRID:Addgene_239737)
