[The description below was written by a language model from this plasmid's Addgene catalogue record and pLannotate feature annotations shown in this document.]
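Description:
pKG2899_pGEEC550_pShip-CMV-tagBFP-bGH is a compact (about 3.6 kb) synthetic-biology plasmid built on the pShip backbone by Golden Gate assembly, carrying a single mammalian transcription unit that expresses the blue fluorescent protein TagBFP. It is propagated in E. coli through a high-copy ColE1/pUC-type origin and selected with kanamycin via an aph(3')-Ia aminoglycoside phosphotransferase gene. Two bacterial terminators from the rrnB operon (T1 and T2) lie between the origin and the expression cassette, where they most likely insulate the insert region from read-through transcription coming from the backbone.

The payload consists of the human cytomegalovirus immediate-early enhancer and promoter, followed by the TagBFP coding sequence (a monomeric, rapidly maturing blue fluorescent protein derived from the sea anemone Entacmaea quadricolor) and the bovine growth hormone polyadenylation signal for transcript termination and 3' end processing. The automated annotation also flags a short 34-nt stretch directly after the CMV promoter as a TRE3GV promoter fragment. This probably reflects sequence shared between the CMV core promoter or 5' leader and Tet-responsive promoters rather than a functional inducible element, and no tet operator repeats are annotated, so expression should be constitutive.

No mammalian selection cassette, viral packaging elements or integration sites are annotated, so the plasmid appears suited to transient transfection. According to the record, it serves simply to express TagBFP from the CMV promoter, and it was deposited with a study profiling how transgene transcription and translation are regulated. In that context a defined promoter–reporter–polyA unit serves as a fluorescent readout or comparison point among different regulatory part combinations.
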