Features (pLannotate 1.2.2; 9 found; start..end, strand, type, name):
    122..931     +  CDS            KanR: aminoglycoside phosphotransferase; aph(3')-Ia; confers resistance to kanamycin in bacteria or G418 (Geneticin®) in eukaryotes
   1021..1609    +  rep_origin     ori: high-copy-number ColE1/pMB1/pBR322/pUC origin of replication
   1777..1820    -  terminator     rrnB T1 terminator: Escherichia coli rrnB; transcription terminator T1 from the E. coli rrnB gene
   1952..1979    +  terminator     rrnB T2 terminator: transcription terminator T2 from the E. coli rrnB gene
   2047..2350    +  enhancer       CMV enhancer: human cytomegalovirus immediate early enhancer
   2351..2554    +  promoter       CMV promoter: human cytomegalovirus (CMV) immediate early promoter
   2555..2588    +  promoter       TRE3GV promoter (fragment): 3rd-generation Tet-responsive promoter that can be activated by binding of Tet-On® 3G, optimized for retroviral and lentiviral vectors
   2616..3314    +  CDS            TagBFP: TagBFP is a basic (constitutively fluorescent) blue fluorescent protein published in 2008, derived from Entacmaea quadricolor. It is reported to be a very rapidly-maturing monomer with very low acid sensitivity.
   3329..3553    +  polyA_signal   bGH poly(A) signal: bovine growth hormone polyadenylation signal
>Addgene plasmid #239737 | pKG2899_pGEEC550_pShip-CMV-tagBFP-bGH | addgene full sequence | sequence record 475971 | Addgene NGS Result
CGCTCGCTGACTGCAGGTGCCCGTGTCTCAAAATCTCTGATGTTACATTGCACAAGATAAAAATATATCA
TCATGAACAATAAAACTGTCTGCTTACATAAACAGTAATACAAGGGGTGTTATGAGCCATATTCAACGGG
AAACGTCGAGGCCGCGATTAAATTCCAACATGGATGCTGATTTATATGGGTATAAATGGGCTCGCGATAA
TGTCGGGCAATCAGGTGCGACAATCTATCGCTTGTATGGGAAGCCCGATGCGCCAGAGTTGTTTCTGAAA
CATGGCAAAGGTAGCGTTGCCAATGATGTTACAGATGAGATGGTCAGACTAAACTGGCTGACGGAATTTA
TGCCTCTTCCGACCATCAAGCATTTTATCCGTACTCCTGGTGATGCATGGTTACTCACCACTGCGATCCC
CGGAAAAACAGCATTCCAGGTATTAGAAGAATATCCTGATTCAGGTGAAAATATTGTTGATGCGCTGGCA
GTGTTCCTGCGCCGGTTGCATTCGATTCCTGTTTGTAATTGTCCTTTTAACAGCGATCGCGTATTTCGTC
TAGCTCAGGCGCAATCACGAATGAATAACGGTTTGGTTGATGCGAGTGATTTTGATGACGAGCGTAATGG
CTGGCCTGTTGAACAAGTCTGGAAAGAAATGCATAAACTTTTGCCATTCTCACCGGATTCAGTCGTCACT
CATGGTGATTTCTCACTTGATAACCTTATTTTTGACGAGGGGAAATTAATAGGTTGTATTGATGTTGGAC
GAGTCGGAATCGCAGACCGATACCAGGATCTTGCCATCCTATGGAACTGCCTCGGTGAGTTTTCTCCTTC
ATTACAGAAACGGCTTTTTCAAAAATATGGTATTGATAATCCTGATATGAATAAATTGCAGTTTCATTTG
ATGCTCGATGAGTTTTTCTAATCAGAATTGGTTAATTGGTTGTAACATTATTCAGATTGGGCCCCGTTCC
ACTGAGCGTCAGACCCCGTAGAAAAGATCAAAGGATCTTCTTGAGATCCTTTTTTTCTGCGCGTAATCTG
CTGCTTGCAAACAAAAAAACCACCGCTACCAGCGGTGGTTTGTTTGCCGGATCAAGAGCTACCAACTCTT
TTTCCGAAGGTAACTGGCTTCAGCAGAGCGCAGATACCAAATACTGTTCTTCTAGTGTAGCCGTAGTTAG
GCCACCACTTCAAGAACTCTGTAGCACCGCCTACATACCTCGCTCTGCTAATCCTGTTACCAGTGGCTGC
TGCCAGTGGCGATAAGTCGTGTCTTACCGGGTTGGACTCAAGACGATAGTTACCGGATAAGGCGCAGCGG
TCGGGCTGAACGGGGGGTTCGTGCACACAGCCCAGCTTGGAGCGAACGACCTACACCGAACTGAGATACC
TACAGCGTGAGCTATGAGAAAGCGCCACGCTTCCCGAAGGGAGAAAGGCGGACAGGTATCCGGTAAGCGG
CAGGGTCGGAACAGGAGAGCGCACGAGGGAGCTTCCAGGGGGAAACGCCTGGTATCTTTATAGTCCTGTC
GGGTTTCGCCACCTCTGACTTGAGCGTCGATTTTTGTGATGCTCGTCAGGGGGGCGGAGCCTATGGAAAA
ACGCCAGCAACGCGGCCTTTTTACGGTTCCTGGCCTTTTGCTGGCCTTTTGCTCACATGTTCTTTCCTGC
GTTATCCCCTGATTCTGTGGATAACCGTATTACCGCTAGCATGGATCTCGGGGACGTCTAACTACTAAGC
GAGAGTAGGGAACTGCCAGGCATCAAATAAAACGAAAGGCTCAGTCGGAAGACTGGGCCTTTCGTTTTAT
CTGTTGTTTGTCGGTGAACGCTCTCCTGAGTAGGACAAATCCGCCGGGAGCGGATTTGAACGTTGTGAAG
CAACGGCCCGGAGGGTGGCGGGCAGGACGCCCGCCATAAACTGCCAGGCATCAAACTAAGCAGAAGGCCA
TCCTGACGGATGGCCTTTTTGCGTTTCTACAAACTCTTCCTGTTAGTTAGTTACTTAAGCTCGGGCCCAC
CTGCAGTCTACTTACTCGTTACATAACTTACGGTAAATGGCCCGCCTGGCTGACCGCCCAACGACCCCCG
CCCATTGACGTCAATAATGACGTATGTTCCCATAGTAACGCCAATAGGGACTTTCCATTGACGTCAATGG
GTGGAGTATTTACGGTAAACTGCCCACTTGGCAGTACATCAAGTGTATCATATGCCAAGTACGCCCCCTA
TTGACGTCAATGACGGTAAATGGCCCGCCTGGCATTATGCCCAGTACATGACCTTATGGGACTTTCCTAC
TTGGCAGTACATCTACGTATTAGTCATCGCTATTACCATGGTGATGCGGTTTTGGCAGTACATCAATGGG
CGTGGATAGCGGTTTGACTCACGGGGATTTCCAAGTCTCCACCCCATTGACGTCAATGGGAGTTTGTTTT
GGCACCAAAATCAACGGGACTTTCCAAAATGTCGTAACAACTCCGCCCCATTGACGCAAATGGGCGGTAG
GCGTGTACGGTGGGAGGTCTATATAAGCAGAGCTGAGCTCGTTTAGTGAACCGTCAGATCGCCTGGAGAC
GCCATCCACGCTGTAATGAGCCACCATGAGCGAGCTGATTAAGGAGAACATGCACATGAAGCTGTACATG
GAGGGCACCGTGGACAACCATCACTTCAAGTGCACATCCGAGGGCGAAGGCAAGCCCTACGAGGGCACCC
AGACCATGAGAATCAAGGTGGTCGAGGGCGGCCCTCTCCCCTTCGCCTTCGACATCCTGGCTACTAGCTT
CCTCTACGGCAGCAAGACCTTCATCAACCACACCCAGGGCATCCCCGACTTCTTCAAGCAGTCCTTCCCT
GAGGGCTTCACATGGGAGAGAGTCACCACATACGAAGACGGGGGCGTGCTGACCGCTACCCAGGACACCA
GCCTCCAGGACGGCTGCCTCATCTACAACGTCAAGATCAGAGGGGTGAACTTCACATCCAACGGCCCTGT
GATGCAGAAGAAAACACTCGGCTGGGAGGCCTTCACCGAGACGCTGTACCCCGCTGACGGCGGCCTGGAA
GGCAGAAACGACATGGCCCTGAAGCTCGTGGGCGGGAGCCATCTGATCGCAAACATCAAGACCACATATA
GATCCAAGAAACCCGCTAAGAACCTCAAGATGCCTGGCGTCTACTATGTGGACTACAGACTGGAAAGAAT
CAAGGAGGCCAACAACGAAACGTACGTCGAGCAGCACGAGGTGGCAGTGGCCAGATACTGCGACCTCCCT
AGCAAACTGGGGCACAAGCTTAATTAACAACGTTGCACCTGTGCCTTCTAGTTGCCAGCCATCTGTTGTT
TGCCCCTCCCCCGTGCCTTCCTTGACCCTGGAAGGTGCCACTCCCACTGTCCTTTCCTAATAAAATGAGG
AAATTGCATCGCATTGTCTGAGTAGGTGTCATTCTATTCTGGGGGGTGGGGTGGGGCAGGACAGCAAGGG
GGAGGATTGGGAAGACAATAGCAGGCATGCTGGGGATGCGGTGGGCTCTATGG
